>Addgene plasmid #143667 | TFORF2912 | addgene full sequence | sequence record 353757 | Addgene NGS Result
GGCTCCGGTGCCCGTCAGTGGGCAGAGCGCACATCGCCCACAGTCCCCGAGAAGTTGGGGGGAGGGGTCG
GCAATTGAACCGGTGCCTAGAGAAGGTGGCGCGGGGTAAACTGGGAAAGTGATGTCGTGTACTGGCTCCG
CCTTTTTCCCGAGGGTGGGGGAGAACCGTATATAAGTGCAGTAGTCGCCGTGAACGTTCTTTTTCGCAAC
GGGTTTGCCGCCAGAACACAGGTAAGTGCCGTGTGTGGTTCCCGCGGGCCTGGCCTCTTTACGGGTTATG
GCCCTTGCGTGCCTTGAATTACTTCCACCTGGCTGCAGTACGTGATTCTTGATCCCGAGCTTCGGGTTGG
AAGTGGGTGGGAGAGTTCGAGGCCTTGCGCTTAAGGAGCCCCTTCGCCTCGTGCTTGAGTTGAGGCCTGG
CCTGGGCGCTGGGGCCGCCGCGTGCGAATCTGGTGGCACCTTCGCGCCTGTCTCGCTGCTTTCGATAAGT
CTCTAGCCATTTAAAATTTTTGATGACCTGCTGCGACGCTTTTTTTCTGGCAAGATAGTCTTGTAAATGC
GGGCCAAGATCTGCACACTGGTATTTCGGTTTTTGGGGCCGCGGGCGGCGACGGGGCCCGTGCGTCCCAG
CGCACATGTTCGGCGAGGCGGGGCCTGCGAGCGCGGCCACCGAGAATCGGACGGGGGTAGTCTCAAGCTG
GCCGGCCTGCTCTGGTGCCTGGCCTCGCGCCGCCGTGTATCGCCCCGCCCTGGGCGGCAAGGCTGGCCCG
GTCGGCACCAGTTGCGTGAGCGGAAAGATGGCCGCTTCCCGGCCCTGCTGCAGGGAGCTCAAAATGGAGG
ACGCGGCGCTCGGGAGAGCGGGCGGGTGAGTCACCCACACAAAGGAAAAGGGCCTTTCCGTCCTCAGCCG
TCGCTTCATGTGACTCCACGGAGTACCGGGCGCCGTCCAGGCACCTCGATTAGTTCTCGAGCTTTTGGAG
TACGTCGTCTTTAGGTTGGGGGGAGGGGTTTTATGCGATGGAGTTTCCCCACACTGAGTGGGTGGAGACT
GAAGTTAGGCCAGCTTGGCACTTGATGTAATTCTCCTTGGAATTTGCCCTTTTTGAGTTTGGATCTTGGT
TCATTCTCAAGCCTCAGACAGTGGTTCAAAGTTTTTTTCTTCCATTTCAGGTGTCGTGAGGCTAGCACCG
CCACCATGGATGAGTTCCACCCGTTCATCGAGGCCCTGCTGCCTCACGTCCGCGCCTTCGCCTACACCTG
GTTCAACCTGCAGGCGCGGAAGCGCAAGTACTTCAAGAAGCACGAGAAGCGGATGTCGAAGGACGAGGAG
CGTGCGGTCAAGGACGAGCTGCTGGGCGAGAAGCCCGAGGTCAAGCAGAAGTGGGCGTCGCGGCTGCTGG
CCAAGCTGCGCAAGGACATCCGGCCCGAGTGCCGCGAGGACTTCGTGCTGAGCATCACCGGCAAGAAGGC
GCCGGGCTGCGTGCTCTCCAACCCCGACCAGAAGGGCAAGATGCGGCGCATCGACTGTCTCCGGCAGGCG
GACAAGGTGTGGCGGCTGGACCTGGTCATGGTCATCCTGTTCAAGGGCATCCCGCTGGAGAGCACCGACG
GCGAGCGCCTGGTCAAGGCTGCGCAGTGCGGTCACCCGGTCCTGTGCGTGCAGCCGCACCACATTGGCGT
GGCCGTCAAGGAGCTGGACCTCTACCTGGCCTACTTCGTGCGTGAGCGAGATGCAGAGCAAAGCGGCAGT
CCCCGGACAGGGATGGGCTCTGACCAGGAGGACAGCAAGCCCATCACGCTGGACACGACCGACTTCCAGG
AGAGCTTTGTCACCTCCGGCGTGTTCAGCGTCACTGAGCTCATCCAAGTGTCCCGGACACCCGTGGTGAC
TGGAACAGGACCCAACTTCTCCCTGGGGGAGCTGCAGGGGCACCTGGCATACGACCTGAACCCAGCCAGC
ACTGGCCTCAGAAGAACGCTGCCCAGCACCTCCTCCAGTGGGAGCAAGCGGCACAAATCGGGCTCGATGG
AGGAAGACGTGGACACGAGCCCTGGCGGCGATTACTACACTTCGCCCAGCTCGCCCACGAGTAGCAGCCG
CAACTGGACGGAGGACATGGAAGGAGGCATCTCGTCCCCGGTGAAGAAGACAGAGATGGACAAGTCACCA
TTCAACAGCCCGTCCCCCCAGGACTCTCCCCGCCTCTCCAGCTTCACCCAGCACCACCGGCCCGTCATCG
CCGTGCACAGCGGGATCGCCCGGAGCCCACACCCGTCCTCCGCTCTGCATTTCCCTACGACGTCCATCCT
ACCCCAGACGGCCTCCACCTACTTCCCCCACACGGCCATCCGCTACCCACCTCATCTCAACCCCCAGGAC
CCGCTCAAAGATCTTGTCTCGCTGGCCTGCGACCCAGCCAGCCAGCAACCTGGACCGTTAAATGGAAGTG
GTCAGCTCAAAATGCCCAGCCACTGCCTTTCTGCTCAGATGCTGGCACCTCCGCCCCCGGGGCTGCCACG
GCTGGCGCTCCCCCCTGCCACCAAACCCGCCACCACCTCCGAGGGAGGAGCCACGTCGCCGACCTCGCCT
TCCTACTCTCCGCCCGACACGTCCCCTGCAAACCGTTCCTTTGTGGGATTAGGACCAAGGGATCCTGCGG
GCATTTATCAGGCACAGTCCTGGTATCTGGGATAGTAATGAACTAGTCCGTAACTTGAAAGTATTTCGAT
TTCTTGGCTTTATATATCTTGTGGAAAGGACGAGATTACCGGAAATGAAATTTGCGGACGCGTTAAGTCG
ACAATCAACCTCTGGATTACAAAATTTGTGAAAGATTGACTGGTATTCTTAACTATGTTGCTCCTTTTAC
GCTATGTGGATACGCTGCTTTAATGCCTTTGTATCATGCTATTGCTTCCCGTATGGCTTTCATTTTCTCC
TCCTTGTATAAATCCTGGTTGCTGTCTCTTTATGAGGAGTTGTGGCCCGTTGTCAGGCAACGTGGCGTGG
TGTGCACTGTGTTTGCTGACGCAACCCCCACTGGTTGGGGCATTGCCACCACCTGTCAGCTCCTTTCCGG
GACTTTCGCTTTCCCCCTCCCTATTGCCACGGCGGAACTCATCGCCGCCTGCCTTGCCCGCTGCTGGACA
GGGGCTCGGCTGTTGGGCACTGACAATTCCGTGGTGTTGTCGGGGAAATCATCGTCCTTTCCTTGGCTGC
TCGCCTGTGTTGCCACCTGGATTCTGCGCGGGACGTCCTTCTGCTACGTCCCTTCGGCCCTCAATCCAGC
GGACCTTCCTTCCCGCGGCCTGCTGCCGGCTCTGCGGCCTCTTCCGCGTCTTCGCCTTCGCCCTCAGACG
AGTCGGATCTCCCTTTGGGCCGCCTCCCCGCGTCGACTTTAAGACCAATGACTTACAAGGCAGCTGTAGA
TCTTAGCCACTTTTTAAAAGAAAAGGGGGGACTGGAAGGGCTAATTCACTCCCAACGAAGACAAGATCTG
CTTTTTGCTTGTACTGGGTCTCTCTGGTTAGACCAGATCTGAGCCTGGGAGCTCTCTGGCTAACTAGGGA
ACCCACTGCTTAAGCCTCAATAAAGCTTGCCTTGAGTGCTTCAAGTAGTGTGTGCCCGTCTGTTGTGTGA
CTCTGGTAACTAGAGATCCCTCAGACCCTTTTAGTCAGTGTGGAAAATCTCTAGCAGTACGTATAGTAGT
TCATGTCATCTTATTATTCAGTATTTATAACTTGCAAAGAAATGAATATCAGAGAGTGAGAGGAACTTGT
TTATTGCAGCTTATAATGGTTACAAATAAAGCAATAGCATCACAAATTTCACAAATAAAGCATTTTTTTC
ACTGCATTCTAGTTGTGGTTTGTCCAAACTCATCAATGTATCTTATCATGTCTGGCTCTAGCTATCCCGC
CCCTAACTCCGCCCATCCCGCCCCTAACTCCGCCCAGTTCCGCCCATTCTCCGCCCCATGGCTGACTAAT
TTTTTTTATTTATGCAGAGGCCGAGGCCGCCTCGGCCTCTGAGCTATTCCAGAAGTAGTGAGGAGGCTTT
TTTGGAGGCCTAGGGACGTACCCAATTCGCCCTATAGTGAGTCGTATTACGCGCGCTCACTGGCCGTCGT
TTTACAACGTCGTGACTGGGAAAACCCTGGCGTTACCCAACTTAATCGCCTTGCAGCACATCCCCCTTTC
GCCAGCTGGCGTAATAGCGAAGAGGCCCGCACCGATCGCCCTTCCCAACAGTTGCGCAGCCTGAATGGCG
AATGGG
[124 nt withheld, positions 4277-4400]
C
[91 nt withheld, positions 4402-4492]
A
[49 nt withheld, positions 4494-4542]
CCTTTGACGTTGGAGTCCACGTTCTTT
[37 nt withheld, positions 4570-4606]
ACCCTATCTCGGTCTATTCTTTTGATTTATAAGGGATTTTGCCGATTTCGGCCTATTGGTTAAAAAATGA
GCTGATTTAACAAAAATTTAACGCGAATTTTAACAAAATATTAACGCTTACAATTTAGGTGGCACTTTTC
GGGGAAATGTGCGCGGAACCCCTATTTGTTTATTTTTCTAAATACATTCAAATATGTATCCGCTCATGAG
ACAATAACCCTGATAAATGCTTCAATAATATTGAAAAAGGAAGAGTATGAGTATTCAACATTTCCGTGTC
GCCCTTATTCCCTTTTTTGCGGCATTTTGCCTTCCTGTTTTTGCTCACCCAGAAACGCTGGTGAAAGTAA
AAGATGCTGAAGATCAGTTGGGTGCACGAGTGGGTTACATCGAACTGGATCTCAACAGCGGTAAGATCCT
TGAGAGTTTTCGCCCCGAAGAACGTTTTCCAATGATGAGCACTTTTAAAGTTCTGCTATGTGGCGCGGTA
TTATCCCGTATTGACGCCGGGCAAGAGCAACTCGGTCGCCGCATACACTATTCTCAGAATGACTTGGTTG
AGTACTCACCAGTCACAGAAAAGCATCTTACGGATGGCATGACAGTAAGAGAATTATGCAGTGCTGCCAT
AACCATGAGTGATAACACTGCGGCCAACTTACTTCTGACAACGATCGGAGGACCGAAGGAGCTAACCGCT
TTTTTGCACAACATGGGGGATCATGTAACTCGCCTTGATCGTTGGGAACCGGAGCTGAATGAAGCCATAC
CAAACGACGAGCGTGACACCACGATGCCTGTAGCAATGGCAACAACGTTGCGCAAACTATTAACTGGCGA
ACTACTTACTCTAGCTTCCCGGCAACAATTAATAGACTGGATGGAGGCGGATAAAGTTGCAGGACCACTT
CTGCGCTCGGCCCTTCCGGCTGGCTGGTTTATTGCTGATAAATCTGGAGCCGGTGAGCGTGGGTCTCGCG
GTATCATTGCAGCACTGGGGCCAGATGGTAAGCCCTCCCGTATCGTAGTTATCTACACGACGGGGAGTCA
GGCAACTATGGATGAACGAAATAGACAGATCGCTGAGATAGGTGCCTCACTGATTAAGCATTGGTAACTG
TCAGACCAAGTTTACTCATATATACTTTAGATTGATTTAAAACTTCATTTTTAATTTAAAAGGATCTAGG
TGAAGATCCTTTTTGATAATCTCATGACCAAAATCCCTTAACGTGAGTTTTCGTTCCACTGAGCGTCAGA
CCCCGTAGAAAAGATCAAAGGATCTTCTTGAGATCCTTTTTTTCTGCGCGTAATCTGCTGCTTGCAAACA
AAAAAACCACCGCTACCAGCGGTGGTTTGTTTGCCGGATCAAGAGCTACCAACTCTTTTTCCGAAGGTAA
CTGGCTTCAGCAGAGCGCAGATACCAAATACTGTTCTTCTAGTGTAGCCGTAGTTAGGCCACCACTTCAA
GAACTCTGTAGCACCGCCTACATACCTCGCTCTGCTAATCCTGTTACCAGTGGCTGCTGCCAGTGGCGAT
AAGTCGTGTCTTACCGGGTTGGACTCAAGACGATAGTTACCGGATAAGGCGCAGCGGTCGGGCTGAACGG
GGGGTTCGTGCACACAGCCCAGCTTGGAGCGAACGACCTACACCGAACTGAGATACCTACAGCGTGAGCT
ATGAGAAAGCGCCACGCTTCCCGAAGGGAGAAAGGCGGACAGGTATCCGGTAAGCGGCAGGGTCGGAACA
GGAGAGCGCACGAGGGAGCTTCCAGGGGGAAACGCCTGGTATCTTTATAGTCCTGTCGGGTTTCGCCACC
TCTGACTTGAGCGTCGATTTTTGTGATGCTCGTCAGGGGGGCGGAGCCTATGGAAAAACGCCAGCAACGC
GGCCTTTTTACGGTTCCTGGCCTTTTGCTGGCCTTTTGCTCACATGTTCTTTCCTGCGTTATCCCCTGAT
TCTGTGGATAACCGTATTACCGCCTTTGAGTGAGCTGATACCGCTCGCCGCAGCCGAACGACCGAGCGCA
GCGAGTCAGTGAGCGAGGAAGCGGAAGAGCGCCCAATACGCAAACCGCCTCTCCCCGCGCGTTGGCCGAT
TCATTAATGCAGCTGGCACGACAGGTTTCCCGACTGGAAAGCGGGCAGTGAGCGCAACGCAATTAATGTG
AGTTAGCTCACTCATTAGGCACCCCAGGCTTTACACTTTATGCTTCCGGCTCGTATGTTGTGTGGAATTG
TGAGCGGATAACAATTTCACACAGGAAACAGCTATGACCATGATTACGCCAAGCGCGCAATTAACCCTCA
CTAAAGGGAACAAAAGCTGGAGCTGCAAGCTTAATGTAGTCTTATGCAATACTCTTGTAGTCTTGCAACA
TGGTAACGATGAGTTAGCAACATGCCTTACAAGGAGAGAAAAAGCACCGTGCATGCCGATTGGTGGAAGT
AAGGTGGTACGATCGTGCCTTATTAGGAAGGCAACAGACGGGTCTGACATGGATTGGACGAACCACTGAA
TTGCCGCATTGCAGAGATATTGTATTTAAGTGCCTAGCTCGATACATAAACGGGTCTCTCTGGTTAGACC
AGATCTGAGCCTGGGAGCTCTCTGGCTAACTAGGGAACCCACTGCTTAAGCCTCAATAAAGCTTGCCTTG
AGTGCTTCAAGTAGTGTGTGCCCGTCTGTTGTGTGACTCTGGTAACTAGAGATCCCTCAGACCCTTTTAG
TCAGTGTGGAAAATCTCTAGCAGTGGCGCCCGAACAGGGACTTGAAAGCGAAAGGGAAACCAGAGGAGCT
CTCTCGACGCAGGACTCGGCTTGCTGAAGCGCGCACGGCAAGAGGCGAGGGGCGGCGACTGGTGAGTACG
CCAAAAATTTTGACTAGCGGAGGCTAGAAGGAGAGAGATGGGTGCGAGAGCGTCAGTATTAAGCGGGGGA
GAATTAGATCGCGATGGGAAAAAATTCGGTTAAGGCCAGGGGGAAAGAAAAAATATAAATTAAAACATAT
AGTATGGGCAAGCAGGGAGCTAGAACGATTCGCAGTTAATCCTGGCCTGTTAGAAACATCAGAAGGCTGT
AGACAAATACTGGGACAGCTACAACCATCCCTTCAGACAGGATCAGAAGAACTTAGATCATTATATAATA
CAGTAGCAACCCTCTATTGTGTGCATCAAAGGATAGAGATAAAAGACACCAAGGAAGCTTTAGACAAGAT
AGAGGAAGAGCAAAACAAAAGTAAGACCACCGCACAGCAAGCGGCCGCTGATCTTCAGACCTGGAGGAGG
AGATATGAGGGACAATTGGAGAAGTGAATTATATAAATATAAAGTAGTAAAAATTGAACCATTAGGAGTA
GCACCCACCAAGGCAAAGAGAAGAGTGGTGCAGAGAGAAAAAAGAGCAGTGGGAATAGGAGCTTTGTTCC
TTGGGTTCTTGGGAGCAGCAGGAAGCACTATGGGCGCAGCGTCAATGACGCTGACGGTACAGGCCAGACA
ATTATTGTCTGGTATAGTGCAGCAGCAGAACAATTTGCTGAGGGCTATTGAGGCGCAACAGCATCTGTTG
CAACTCACAGTCTGGGGCATCAAGCAGCTCCAGGCAAGAATCCTGGCTGTGGAAAGATACCTAAAGGATC
AACAGCTCCTGGGGATTTGGGGTTGCTCTGGAAAACTCATTTGCACCACTGCTGTGCCTTGGAATGCTAG
TTGGAGTAATAAATCTCTGGAACAGATTTGGAATCACACGACCTGGATGGAGTGGGACAGAGAAATTAAC
AATTACACAAGCTTAATACACTCCTTAATTGAAGAATCGCAAAACCAGCAAGAAAAGAATGAACAAGAAT
TATTGGAATTAGATAAATGGGCAAGTTTGTGGAATTGGTTTAACATAACAAATTGGCTGTGGTATATAAA
ATTATTCATAATGATAGTAGGAGGCTTGGTAGGTTTAAGAATAGTTTTTGCTGTACTTTCTATAGTGAAT
AGAGTTAGGCAGGGATATTCACCATTATCGTTTCAGACCCACCTCCCAACCCCGAGGGGACCCATGCATT
GCATCTCAATTAGTCAGCAACCAGGTGTGGAAAGTCCCCAGGCTCCCCAGCAGGCAGAAGTATGCAAAGC
ATGCGTCTCAATTAGTCAGCAACCATAGTCCCGCCCCTAACTCCGCCCATCCCGCCCCTAACTCCGCCCA
GTTCCGCCCATTCTCCGCCCCATGGCTGACTAATTTTTTTTATTTATGCAGAGGCCGAGGCCGCCTCGGC
CTCTGAGCTATTCCAGAAGTAGTGAGGAGGCTTTTTTGGAGGCCTAGGCTTTTGCAAAAAGCTTTCTAGA
GGTACCACCGGAGCTTACCATGACCGAGTACAAGCCCACGGTGCGCCTCGCCACCCGCGACGACGTCCCC
AGGGCCGTACGCACCCTCGCCGCCGCGTTCGCCGACTACCCCGCCACGCGCCACACCGTCGATCCGGACC
GCCACATCGAGCGGGTCACCGAGCTGCAAGAACTCTTCCTCACGCGCGTCGGGCTCGACATCGGCAAGGT
GTGGGTCGCGGACGACGGCGCCGCCGTGGCGGTCTGGACCACGCCGGAGAGCGTCGAAGCGGGGGCGGTG
TTCGCCGAGATCGGCCCGCGCATGGCCGAGTTGAGCGGTTCCCGGCTGGCCGCGCAGCAACAGATGGAAG
GCCTCCTGGCGCCGCACCGGCCCAAGGAGCCCGCGTGGTTCCTGGCCACCGTCGGCGTCTCGCCCGACCA
CCAGGGCAAGGGTCTGGGCAGCGCCGTCGTGCTCCCCGGAGTGGAGGCGGCCGAGCGCGCCGGGGTGCCC
GCCTTCCTGGAGACCTCCGCGCCCCGCAACCTCCCCTTCTACGAGCGGCTCGGCTTCACCGTCACCGCCG
ACGTCGAGGTGCCCGAAGGACCGCGCACCTGGTGCATGACCCGCAAGCCCGGTGCCAGTTAACGAATTCT
AGATCTTGAGACAAATGGCAGTATTCATCCACAATTTTAAAAGAAAAGGGGGGATTGGGGGGTACAGTGC
AGGGGAAAGAATAGTAGACATAATAGCAACAGACATACAAACTAAAGAATTACAAAAACAAATTACAAAA
ATTCAAAATTTTCGGGTTTATTACAGGGACAGCAGAGATCCACTTTGGCGCCGGCTCGAGGCCTGCAGGT
GCAAAGATGGATAAAGTTTTAAACAGAGAGGAATCTTTGCAGCTAATGGACCTTCTAGGTCTTGAAAGGA
GTGGGAATT
Features (pLannotate 1.2.2; 31 found; start..end, strand, type, name):
      1..1179    +  promoter       EF-1α promoter: strong constitutive promoter for human elongation factor EF-1α
   1193..2692    +  CDS            NFIC: NFIC_HUMAN - Also known as NFI. Experimental evidence at protein level: Swiss-Prot protein existence level 1. Recognizes and binds the palindromic sequence 5'- TTGGCNNNNNGCCAA-3' present in viral and cellular promoters and in the origin of replication of adenovirus type 2. These proteins are individually capable of activating transcription and replication. From Homo sapiens (Human).
   2708..2761    +  promoter       U6 promoter (fragment): RNA polymerase III promoter for human U6 snRNA
   2803..3391    +  misc_feature   WPRE: woodchuck hepatitis virus posttranscriptional regulatory element
   3442..3461    +  misc_feature   cPPT/CTS (fragment): central polypurine tract and central termination sequence of HIV-1
   3463..3696    +  LTR            3' LTR (ΔU3): self-inactivating 3' long terminal repeat (LTR) from HIV-1
   3774..3895    +  polyA_signal   SV40 poly(A) signal: SV40 polyadenylation signal
   3935..4070    +  rep_origin     SV40 ori: SV40 origin of replication
   4091..4109    -  promoter       T7 promoter: promoter for bacteriophage T7 RNA polymerase
   4117..4272    +  CDS            lacZα (fragment): LacZα fragment of β-galactosidase; lacZ fragment
   4277..4705    +  rep_origin     f1 ori (sequence partly withheld): f1 bacteriophage origin of replication; arrow indicates direction of (+) strand synthesis
   4758..4862    +  promoter       AmpR promoter: bla
   4863..5723    +  CDS            AmpR: β-lactamase; bla; confers resistance to ampicillin, carbenicillin, and related antibiotics
   5894..6482    +  rep_origin     ori: high-copy-number ColE1/pMB1/pBR322/pUC origin of replication
   6665..6757    +  CDS            lacI (fragment): lac repressor; lacI; The lac repressor binds to the lac operator to inhibit transcription in E. coli. This inhibition can be relieved by adding lactose or isopropyl-β-D-thiogalactopyranoside (IPTG).
   6770..6791    +  protein_bind   CAP binding site: CAP binding activates transcription in the presence of cAMP. E. coli catabolite activator protein
   6806..6836    +  promoter       lac promoter: promoter for the E. coli lac operon
   6844..6860    +  protein_bind   lac operator: The lac repressor binds to the lac operator to inhibit transcription in E. coli. This inhibition can be relieved by adding lactose or isopropyl-β-D-thiogalactopyranoside (IPTG). lac repressor encoded by lacI
   6905..6923    +  promoter       T3 promoter: promoter for bacteriophage T3 RNA polymerase
   6951..7177    +  promoter       RSV promoter: Rous sarcoma virus enhancer/promoter
   7178..7358    +  LTR            5' LTR (truncated): truncated 5' long terminal repeat (LTR) from HIV-1
   7405..7530    +  misc_feature   HIV-1 Ψ: packaging signal of human immunodeficiency virus type 1
   7514..7877    +  CDS            HIV-1 gag (fragment): gag protein from human immunodeficiency virus 1; gag
   8023..8256    +  misc_feature   RRE: The Rev response element (RRE) of HIV-1 allows for Rev-dependent mRNA export from the nucleus to the cytoplasm.
   8633..8659    +  CDS            Rev (fragment): human immunodeficiency virus 1 (HIV-1) Rev protein; rev; enhances nuclear export of unspliced and incompletely spliced viral mRNAs
   8666..8689    +  promoter       SV40 promoter (fragment): SV40 early promoter
   8690..8761    +  promoter       SV40 promoter (fragment): SV40 enhancer and early promoter
   8785..8920    +  rep_origin     SV40 ori: SV40 origin of replication
   8966..9562    +  CDS            PuroR (fragment): puromycin N-acetyltransferase; pac from Streptomyces; confers resistance to puromycin
   9611..9728    +  misc_feature   cPPT/CTS: central polypurine tract and central termination sequence of HIV-1
   9793..9859    +  CDS            small t antigen (fragment): SV40 (simian virus 40) small t antigen
