[The description below was written by a language model from this plasmid's Addgene catalogue record and pLannotate feature annotations shown in this document.]
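Description:
TFORF2912 is a third-generation-style, self-inactivating lentiviral expression plasmid built on the pLX_TRC317 backbone and carrying the human transcription factor NFIC (nuclear factor I C) as its open reading frame. It belongs to a barcoded transcription factor ORF collection in which each construct carries a unique 24-bp barcode, so that the factor delivered to a cell can be identified in pooled overexpression screens. The barcode itself is not annotated in the feature table. In bacteria the plasmid replicates from a high-copy ColE1/pUC-type origin and is selected with ampicillin through the β-lactamase gene. An f1 origin and remnants of lac and T7/T3 promoter elements are also present in the backbone. The record notes that the plasmid may recombine, as repeat-containing lentiviral vectors can.

The viral genome is transcribed from an RSV promoter fused to a truncated HIV-1 5' LTR, followed by the Ψ packaging signal, a gag fragment and the Rev response element for Rev-dependent export of the full-length RNA. Downstream sits an SV40 early promoter driving puromycin N-acetyltransferase for selection of transduced mammalian cells, then the cPPT/CTS, which aids nuclear import of the preintegration complex. The strong constitutive EF-1α promoter then drives the NFIC coding sequence, which the depositor states was synthesized and corresponds to a specific annotated transcript isoform. A WPRE after the ORF enhances transcript stability and expression, and the ΔU3 3' LTR inactivates LTR promoter activity after integration. An SV40 polyadenylation signal lies beyond the LTR. A short U6 promoter fragment between the ORF and WPRE appears to be only a partial match rather than a functional unit. The sequenced record totals 9,865 nt, consistent with the stated backbone and insert sizes.
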