Addgene plasmid #143667: TFORF2912
Purpose: Lentiviral vector for overexpressing transcription factor ORFs with unique 24-bp barcodes. Barcodes facilitate identification of transcription factors in pooled screens.
Depositing lab: Feng Zhang. Depositing organization: Broad Institute. Publication: A transcription factor atlas of directed differentiation. Joung J, Ma S, Tay T, Geiger-Schuller KR, Kirchgatterer PC, Verdine VK, Guo B, Arias-Garcia MA, Allen WE, Singh A, Kuksenko O, Abudayyeh OO, Gootenberg JS, Fu Z, Macrae RK, Buenrostro JD, Regev A, Zhang F. Cell. 2023 Jan 5;186(1):209-229.e26. doi: 10.1016/j.cell.2022.11.026. PubMed 36608654.
Backbone
  Vector backbone: pLX_TRC317
  Backbone manufacturer: Broad Institute Genetic Perturbation Platform
  Backbone size w/o insert (bp): 8264
  Vector type: Mammalian Expression, Lentiviral
  Selectable markers: Puromycin
Growth in bacteria
  Bacterial resistance: Ampicillin, 100 μg/mL
  Growth temperature: 37°C
  Growth strain: Stbl3
  Copy number: High Copy
Gene/Insert
  Gene/Insert name: NFIC
  Species: H. sapiens (human)
  Insert size (bp): 1601
  Entrez Gene: NFIC (a.k.a. CTF, CTF5, NF-I, NFI)
  Promoter: EF1a
  Cloning method: Unknown
  Sequencing primers: 5′ GGGTGGAGACTGAAGTTAGGCCAG; 3′ CACATAGCGTAAAAGGAGCAACATAG
Terms and licenses: Academic/Nonprofit Terms; Industry Terms: Not Available to Industry
Depositor comments: NM_205843,ENST00000589123 . The transcription factor ORF portion of this plasmid was synthesized by Genewiz. Please test multiple small colonies in case of plasmid recombination. To make this collection available in a timely manner, a portion of this collection was not fully sequenced by Addgene. If an Addgene verified full plasmid sequence is not available, please contact us prior to placing an order to request the full sequence.
How to cite: TFORF2912 was a gift from Feng Zhang (Addgene plasmid # 143667 ; http://n2t.net/addgene:143667 ; RRID:Addgene_143667)
