>Addgene plasmid #143667 | TFORF2912 | depositor partial sequence | sequence record 283131 | Insert
ACCGCCACCATGGATGAGTTCCACCCGTTCATCGAGGCCCTGCTGCCTCACGTCCGCGCCTTCGCCTACA
CCTGGTTCAACCTGCAGGCGCGGAAGCGCAAGTACTTCAAGAAGCACGAGAAGCGGATGTCGAAGGACGA
GGAGCGTGCGGTCAAGGACGAGCTGCTGGGCGAGAAGCCCGAGGTCAAGCAGAAGTGGGCGTCGCGGCTG
CTGGCCAAGCTGCGCAAGGACATCCGGCCCGAGTGCCGCGAGGACTTCGTGCTGAGCATCACCGGCAAGA
AGGCGCCGGGCTGCGTGCTCTCCAACCCCGACCAGAAGGGCAAGATGCGGCGCATCGACTGTCTCCGGCA
GGCGGACAAGGTGTGGCGGCTGGACCTGGTCATGGTCATCCTGTTCAAGGGCATCCCGCTGGAGAGCACC
GACGGCGAGCGCCTGGTCAAGGCTGCGCAGTGCGGTCACCCGGTCCTGTGCGTGCAGCCGCACCACATTG
GCGTGGCCGTCAAGGAGCTGGACCTCTACCTGGCCTACTTCGTGCGTGAGCGAGATGCAGAGCAAAGCGG
CAGTCCCCGGACAGGGATGGGCTCTGACCAGGAGGACAGCAAGCCCATCACGCTGGACACGACCGACTTC
CAGGAGAGCTTTGTCACCTCCGGCGTGTTCAGCGTCACTGAGCTCATCCAAGTGTCCCGGACACCCGTGG
TGACTGGAACAGGACCCAACTTCTCCCTGGGGGAGCTGCAGGGGCACCTGGCATACGACCTGAACCCAGC
CAGCACTGGCCTCAGAAGAACGCTGCCCAGCACCTCCTCCAGTGGGAGCAAGCGGCACAAATCGGGCTCG
ATGGAGGAAGACGTGGACACGAGCCCTGGCGGCGATTACTACACTTCGCCCAGCTCGCCCACGAGTAGCA
GCCGCAACTGGACGGAGGACATGGAAGGAGGCATCTCGTCCCCGGTGAAGAAGACAGAGATGGACAAGTC
ACCATTCAACAGCCCGTCCCCCCAGGACTCTCCCCGCCTCTCCAGCTTCACCCAGCACCACCGGCCCGTC
ATCGCCGTGCACAGCGGGATCGCCCGGAGCCCACACCCGTCCTCCGCTCTGCATTTCCCTACGACGTCCA
TCCTACCCCAGACGGCCTCCACCTACTTCCCCCACACGGCCATCCGCTACCCACCTCATCTCAACCCCCA
GGACCCGCTCAAAGATCTTGTCTCGCTGGCCTGCGACCCAGCCAGCCAGCAACCTGGACCGTTAAATGGA
AGTGGTCAGCTCAAAATGCCCAGCCACTGCCTTTCTGCTCAGATGCTGGCACCTCCGCCCCCGGGGCTGC
CACGGCTGGCGCTCCCCCCTGCCACCAAACCCGCCACCACCTCCGAGGGAGGAGCCACGTCGCCGACCTC
GCCTTCCTACTCTCCGCCCGACACGTCCCCTGCAAACCGTTCCTTTGTGGGATTAGGACCAAGGGATCCT
GCGGGCATTTATCAGGCACAGTCCTGGTATCTGGGATAGTAATGAACTAGTCCGTAACTTGAAAGTATTT
CGATTTCTTGGCTTTATATATCTTGTGGAAAGGACGAGATTACCGGAAATGAAATTTGCGG
