>Addgene plasmid #143667 | TFORF2912 | depositor partial sequence | sequence record 283132 | Barcode
GATTACCGGAAATGAAATTTGCGG
